>Addgene plasmid #142890 | TFORF1933 | addgene full sequence | sequence record 391476 | Addgene NGS Result
TTAATGTAGTCTTATGCAATACTCTTGTAGTCTTGCAACATGGTAACGATGAGTTAGCAACATGCCTTAC
AAGGAGAGAAAAAGCACCGTGCATGCCGATTGGTGGAAGTAAGGTGGTACGATCGTGCCTTATTAGGAAG
GCAACAGACGGGTCTGACATGGATTGGACGAACCACTGAATTGCCGCATTGCAGAGATATTGTATTTAAG
TGCCTAGCTCGATACATAAACGGGTCTCTCTGGTTAGACCAGATCTGAGCCTGGGAGCTCTCTGGCTAAC
TAGGGAACCCACTGCTTAAGCCTCAATAAAGCTTGCCTTGAGTGCTTCAAGTAGTGTGTGCCCGTCTGTT
GTGTGACTCTGGTAACTAGAGATCCCTCAGACCCTTTTAGTCAGTGTGGAAAATCTCTAGCAGTGGCGCC
CGAACAGGGACTTGAAAGCGAAAGGGAAACCAGAGGAGCTCTCTCGACGCAGGACTCGGCTTGCTGAAGC
GCGCACGGCAAGAGGCGAGGGGCGGCGACTGGTGAGTACGCCAAAAATTTTGACTAGCGGAGGCTAGAAG
GAGAGAGATGGGTGCGAGAGCGTCAGTATTAAGCGGGGGAGAATTAGATCGCGATGGGAAAAAATTCGGT
TAAGGCCAGGGGGAAAGAAAAAATATAAATTAAAACATATAGTATGGGCAAGCAGGGAGCTAGAACGATT
CGCAGTTAATCCTGGCCTGTTAGAAACATCAGAAGGCTGTAGACAAATACTGGGACAGCTACAACCATCC
CTTCAGACAGGATCAGAAGAACTTAGATCATTATATAATACAGTAGCAACCCTCTATTGTGTGCATCAAA
GGATAGAGATAAAAGACACCAAGGAAGCTTTAGACAAGATAGAGGAAGAGCAAAACAAAAGTAAGACCAC
CGCACAGCAAGCGGCCGCTGATCTTCAGACCTGGAGGAGGAGATATGAGGGACAATTGGAGAAGTGAATT
ATATAAATATAAAGTAGTAAAAATTGAACCATTAGGAGTAGCACCCACCAAGGCAAAGAGAAGAGTGGTG
CAGAGAGAAAAAAGAGCAGTGGGAATAGGAGCTTTGTTCCTTGGGTTCTTGGGAGCAGCAGGAAGCACTA
TGGGCGCAGCGTCAATGACGCTGACGGTACAGGCCAGACAATTATTGTCTGGTATAGTGCAGCAGCAGAA
CAATTTGCTGAGGGCTATTGAGGCGCAACAGCATCTGTTGCAACTCACAGTCTGGGGCATCAAGCAGCTC
CAGGCAAGAATCCTGGCTGTGGAAAGATACCTAAAGGATCAACAGCTCCTGGGGATTTGGGGTTGCTCTG
GAAAACTCATTTGCACCACTGCTGTGCCTTGGAATGCTAGTTGGAGTAATAAATCTCTGGAACAGATTTG
GAATCACACGACCTGGATGGAGTGGGACAGAGAAATTAACAATTACACAAGCTTAATACACTCCTTAATT
GAAGAATCGCAAAACCAGCAAGAAAAGAATGAACAAGAATTATTGGAATTAGATAAATGGGCAAGTTTGT
GGAATTGGTTTAACATAACAAATTGGCTGTGGTATATAAAATTATTCATAATGATAGTAGGAGGCTTGGT
AGGTTTAAGAATAGTTTTTGCTGTACTTTCTATAGTGAATAGAGTTAGGCAGGGATATTCACCATTATCG
TTTCAGACCCACCTCCCAACCCCGAGGGGACCCATGCATTGCATCTCAATTAGTCAGCAACCAGGTGTGG
AAAGTCCCCAGGCTCCCCAGCAGGCAGAAGTATGCAAAGCATGCGTCTCAATTAGTCAGCAACCATAGTC
CCGCCCCTAACTCCGCCCATCCCGCCCCTAACTCCGCCCAGTTCCGCCCATTCTCCGCCCCATGGCTGAC
TAATTTTTTTTATTTATGCAGAGGCCGAGGCCGCCTCGGCCTCTGAGCTATTCCAGAAGTAGTGAGGAGG
CTTTTTTGGAGGCCTAGGCTTTTGCAAAAAGCTTTCTAGAGGTACCACCGGAGCTTACCATGACCGAGTA
CAAGCCCACGGTGCGCCTCGCCACCCGCGACGACGTCCCCAGGGCCGTACGCACCCTCGCCGCCGCGTTC
GCCGACTACCCCGCCACGCGCCACACCGTCGATCCGGACCGCCACATCGAGCGGGTCACCGAGCTGCAAG
AACTCTTCCTCACGCGCGTCGGGCTCGACATCGGCAAGGTGTGGGTCGCGGACGACGGCGCCGCCGTGGC
GGTCTGGACCACGCCGGAGAGCGTCGAAGCGGGGGCGGTGTTCGCCGAGATCGGCCCGCGCATGGCCGAG
TTGAGCGGTTCCCGGCTGGCCGCGCAGCAACAGATGGAAGGCCTCCTGGCGCCGCACCGGCCCAAGGAGC
CCGCGTGGTTCCTGGCCACCGTCGGCGTCTCGCCCGACCACCAGGGCAAGGGTCTGGGCAGCGCCGTCGT
GCTCCCCGGAGTGGAGGCGGCCGAGCGCGCCGGGGTGCCCGCCTTCCTGGAGACCTCCGCGCCCCGCAAC
CTCCCCTTCTACGAGCGGCTCGGCTTCACCGTCACCGCCGACGTCGAGGTGCCCGAAGGACCGCGCACCT
GGTGCATGACCCGCAAGCCCGGTGCCAGTTAACGAATTCTAGATCTTGAGACAAATGGCAGTATTCATCC
ACAATTTTAAAAGAAAAGGGGGGATTGGGGGGTACAGTGCAGGGGAAAGAATAGTAGACATAATAGCAAC
AGACATACAAACTAAAGAATTACAAAAACAAATTACAAAAATTCAAAATTTTCGGGTTTATTACAGGGAC
AGCAGAGATCCACTTTGGCGCCGGCTCGAGGCCTGCAGGTGCAAAGATGGATAAAGTTTTAAACAGAGAG
GAATCTTTGCAGCTAATGGACCTTCTAGGTCTTGAAAGGAGTGGGAATTGGCTCCGGTGCCCGTCAGTGG
GCAGAGCGCACATCGCCCACAGTCCCCGAGAAGTTGGGGGGAGGGGTCGGCAATTGAACCGGTGCCTAGA
GAAGGTGGCGCGGGGTAAACTGGGAAAGTGATGTCGTGTACTGGCTCCGCCTTTTTCCCGAGGGTGGGGG
AGAACCGTATATAAGTGCAGTAGTCGCCGTGAACGTTCTTTTTCGCAACGGGTTTGCCGCCAGAACACAG
GTAAGTGCCGTGTGTGGTTCCCGCGGGCCTGGCCTCTTTACGGGTTATGGCCCTTGCGTGCCTTGAATTA
CTTCCACCTGGCTGCAGTACGTGATTCTTGATCCCGAGCTTCGGGTTGGAAGTGGGTGGGAGAGTTCGAG
GCCTTGCGCTTAAGGAGCCCCTTCGCCTCGTGCTTGAGTTGAGGCCTGGCCTGGGCGCTGGGGCCGCCGC
GTGCGAATCTGGTGGCACCTTCGCGCCTGTCTCGCTGCTTTCGATAAGTCTCTAGCCATTTAAAATTTTT
GATGACCTGCTGCGACGCTTTTTTTCTGGCAAGATAGTCTTGTAAATGCGGGCCAAGATCTGCACACTGG
TATTTCGGTTTTTGGGGCCGCGGGCGGCGACGGGGCCCGTGCGTCCCAGCGCACATGTTCGGCGAGGCGG
GGCCTGCGAGCGCGGCCACCGAGAATCGGACGGGGGTAGTCTCAAGCTGGCCGGCCTGCTCTGGTGCCTG
GCCTCGCGCCGCCGTGTATCGCCCCGCCCTGGGCGGCAAGGCTGGCCCGGTCGGCACCAGTTGCGTGAGC
GGAAAGATGGCCGCTTCCCGGCCCTGCTGCAGGGAGCTCAAAATGGAGGACGCGGCGCTCGGGAGAGCGG
GCGGGTGAGTCACCCACACAAAGGAAAAGGGCCTTTCCGTCCTCAGCCGTCGCTTCATGTGACTCCACGG
AGTACCGGGCGCCGTCCAGGCACCTCGATTAGTTCTCGAGCTTTTGGAGTACGTCGTCTTTAGGTTGGGG
GGAGGGGTTTTATGCGATGGAGTTTCCCCACACTGAGTGGGTGGAGACTGAAGTTAGGCCAGCTTGGCAC
TTGATGTAATTCTCCTTGGAATTTGCCCTTTTTGAGTTTGGATCTTGGTTCATTCTCAAGCCTCAGACAG
TGGTTCAAAGTTTTTTTCTTCCATTTCAGGTGTCGTGAGGCTAGCACCGCCACCATGGCGCAAAGGTACG
ATGAGCTGCCCCATTACGGCGGGATGGACGGAGTAGGGGTTCCCGCTTCCATGTACGGAGACCCTCACGC
GCCGCGGCCGATCCCCCCGGTTCACCACCTGAACCACGGGCCGCCGCTCCACGCCACACAGCACTACGGC
GCGCACGCCCCGCACCCCAATGTCATGCCGGCCAGTATGGGATCCGCTGTCAACGACGCCTTGAAGCGGG
ACAAGGACGCGATCTATGGGCACCCGTTGTTTCCTCTGTTAGCTCTGGTCTTTGAGAAGTGCGAGCTGGC
GACCTGCACTCCCCGGGAACCTGGAGTGGCTGGCGGAGACGTCTGCTCCTCCGACTCCTTCAACGAGGAC
ATCGCGGTCTTCGCCAAGCAGGTTCGCGCCGAAAAGCCACTTTTTTCCTCAAATCCAGAGCTGGACAATT
TGATGATACAAGCAATACAAGTACTAAGGTTTCATCTTTTGGAGTTAGAAAAGGTCCACGAACTGTGCGA
TAACTTCTGCCACCGATACATTAGCTGTTTGAAGGGGAAAATGCCCATCGACCTCGTCATTGATGAAAGA
GACGGCAGCTCCAAGTCAGATCATGAAGAACTTTCAGGCTCCTCCACAAATCTCGCTGACCATAACCCTT
CTTCTTGGCGAGACCACGATGATGCAACCTCAACCCACTCAGCAGGCACCCCAGGGCCCTCCAGTGGGGG
CCATGCTTCCCAGAGCGGAGACAACAGCAGTGAGCAAGGGGATGGTTTAGACAACAGTGTAGCTTCACCT
GGTACAGGTGACGATGATGATCCGGATAAGGACAAAAAACGCCAGAAGAAAAGAGGCATTTTCCCCAAAG
TAGCAACAAATATCATGAGAGCATGGCTCTTCCAGCATCTCACACATCCGTACCCTTCCGAAGAGCAGAA
GAAACAGTTAGCGCAAGACACAGGACTTACAATTCTCCAAGTAAACAACTGGTTTATTAATGCCAGAAGA
AGAATAGTACAGCCCATGATTGACCAGTCAAATCGAGCAGGTTTTCTTCTTGATCCTTCAGTGAGCCAAG
GAGCAGCATATAGTCCAGAGGGTCAGCCCATGGGGAGCTTTGTGTTGGATGGTCAGCAACACATGGGGAT
CCGGCCTGCAGGACCTATGAGTGGAATGGGCATGAATATGGGCATGGATGGGCAATGGCACTACATGTAG
TAATGAACTAGTCCGTAACTTGAAAGTATTTCGATTTCTTGGCTTTATATATCTTGTGGAAAGGACGATG
GTGAGCAACGAGCCTCCAGTAAACGCGTTAAGTCGACAATCAACCTCTGGATTACAAAATTTGTGAAAGA
TTGACTGGTATTCTTAACTATGTTGCTCCTTTTACGCTATGTGGATACGCTGCTTTAATGCCTTTGTATC
ATGCTATTGCTTCCCGTATGGCTTTCATTTTCTCCTCCTTGTATAAATCCTGGTTGCTGTCTCTTTATGA
GGAGTTGTGGCCCGTTGTCAGGCAACGTGGCGTGGTGTGCACTGTGTTTGCTGACGCAACCCCCACTGGT
TGGGGCATTGCCACCACCTGTCAGCTCCTTTCCGGGACTTTCGCTTTCCCCCTCCCTATTGCCACGGCGG
AACTCATCGCCGCCTGCCTTGCCCGCTGCTGGACAGGGGCTCGGCTGTTGGGCACTGACAATTCCGTGGT
GTTGTCGGGGAAATCATCGTCCTTTCCTTGGCTGCTCGCCTGTGTTGCCACCTGGATTCTGCGCGGGACG
TCCTTCTGCTACGTCCCTTCGGCCCTCAATCCAGCGGACCTTCCTTCCCGCGGCCTGCTGCCGGCTCTGC
GGCCTCTTCCGCGTCTTCGCCTTCGCCCTCAGACGAGTCGGATCTCCCTTTGGGCCGCCTCCCCGCGTCG
ACTTTAAGACCAATGACTTACAAGGCAGCTGTAGATCTTAGCCACTTTTTAAAAGAAAAGGGGGGACTGG
AAGGGCTAATTCACTCCCAACGAAGACAAGATCTGCTTTTTGCTTGTACTGGGTCTCTCTGGTTAGACCA
GATCTGAGCCTGGGAGCTCTCTGGCTAACTAGGGAACCCACTGCTTAAGCCTCAATAAAGCTTGCCTTGA
GTGCTTCAAGTAGTGTGTGCCCGTCTGTTGTGTGACTCTGGTAACTAGAGATCCCTCAGACCCTTTTAGT
CAGTGTGGAAAATCTCTAGCAGTACGTATAGTAGTTCATGTCATCTTATTATTCAGTATTTATAACTTGC
AAAGAAATGAATATCAGAGAGTGAGAGGAACTTGTTTATTGCAGCTTATAATGGTTACAAATAAAGCAAT
AGCATCACAAATTTCACAAATAAAGCATTTTTTTCACTGCATTCTAGTTGTGGTTTGTCCAAACTCATCA
ATGTATCTTATCATGTCTGGCTCTAGCTATCCCGCCCCTAACTCCGCCCATCCCGCCCCTAACTCCGCCC
AGTTCCGCCCATTCTCCGCCCCATGGCTGACTAATTTTTTTTATTTATGCAGAGGCCGAGGCCGCCTCGG
CCTCTGAGCTATTCCAGAAGTAGTGAGGAGGCTTTTTTGGAGGCCTAGGGACGTACCCAATTCGCCCTAT
AGTGAGTCGTATTACGCGCGCTCACTGGCCGTCGTTTTACAACGTCGTGACTGGGAAAACCCTGGCGTTA
CCCAACTTAATCGCCTTGCAGCACATCCCCCTTTCGCCAGCTGGCGTAATAGCGAAGAGGCCCGCACCGA
TCGCCCTTCCCAACAGTTGCGCAGCCTGAATGGCGAATGGG
[124 nt withheld, positions 6902-7025]
C
[91 nt withheld, positions 7027-7117]
A
[49 nt withheld, positions 7119-7167]
CCTTTGACGTTGGAGTCCACGTTCTTT
[37 nt withheld, positions 7195-7231]
ACCCTATCTCGGTCTATTCTTTTGATTTATAAGGGATTTTGCCGATTTCGGCCTATTGGTTAAAAAATGA
GCTGATTTAACAAAAATTTAACGCGAATTTTAACAAAATATTAACGCTTACAATTTAGGTGGCACTTTTC
GGGGAAATGTGCGCGGAACCCCTATTTGTTTATTTTTCTAAATACATTCAAATATGTATCCGCTCATGAG
ACAATAACCCTGATAAATGCTTCAATAATATTGAAAAAGGAAGAGTATGAGTATTCAACATTTCCGTGTC
GCCCTTATTCCCTTTTTTGCGGCATTTTGCCTTCCTGTTTTTGCTCACCCAGAAACGCTGGTGAAAGTAA
AAGATGCTGAAGATCAGTTGGGTGCACGAGTGGGTTACATCGAACTGGATCTCAACAGCGGTAAGATCCT
TGAGAGTTTTCGCCCCGAAGAACGTTTTCCAATGATGAGCACTTTTAAAGTTCTGCTATGTGGCGCGGTA
TTATCCCGTATTGACGCCGGGCAAGAGCAACTCGGTCGCCGCATACACTATTCTCAGAATGACTTGGTTG
AGTACTCACCAGTCACAGAAAAGCATCTTACGGATGGCATGACAGTAAGAGAATTATGCAGTGCTGCCAT
AACCATGAGTGATAACACTGCGGCCAACTTACTTCTGACAACGATCGGAGGACCGAAGGAGCTAACCGCT
TTTTTGCACAACATGGGGGATCATGTAACTCGCCTTGATCGTTGGGAACCGGAGCTGAATGAAGCCATAC
CAAACGACGAGCGTGACACCACGATGCCTGTAGCAATGGCAACAACGTTGCGCAAACTATTAACTGGCGA
ACTACTTACTCTAGCTTCCCGGCAACAATTAATAGACTGGATGGAGGCGGATAAAGTTGCAGGACCACTT
CTGCGCTCGGCCCTTCCGGCTGGCTGGTTTATTGCTGATAAATCTGGAGCCGGTGAGCGTGGGTCTCGCG
GTATCATTGCAGCACTGGGGCCAGATGGTAAGCCCTCCCGTATCGTAGTTATCTACACGACGGGGAGTCA
GGCAACTATGGATGAACGAAATAGACAGATCGCTGAGATAGGTGCCTCACTGATTAAGCATTGGTAACTG
TCAGACCAAGTTTACTCATATATACTTTAGATTGATTTAAAACTTCATTTTTAATTTAAAAGGATCTAGG
TGAAGATCCTTTTTGATAATCTCATGACCAAAATCCCTTAACGTGAGTTTTCGTTCCACTGAGCGTCAGA
CCCCGTAGAAAAGATCAAAGGATCTTCTTGAGATCCTTTTTTTCTGCGCGTAATCTGCTGCTTGCAAACA
AAAAAACCACCGCTACCAGCGGTGGTTTGTTTGCCGGATCAAGAGCTACCAACTCTTTTTCCGAAGGTAA
CTGGCTTCAGCAGAGCGCAGATACCAAATACTGTTCTTCTAGTGTAGCCGTAGTTAGGCCACCACTTCAA
GAACTCTGTAGCACCGCCTACATACCTCGCTCTGCTAATCCTGTTACCAGTGGCTGCTGCCAGTGGCGAT
AAGTCGTGTCTTACCGGGTTGGACTCAAGACGATAGTTACCGGATAAGGCGCAGCGGTCGGGCTGAACGG
GGGGTTCGTGCACACAGCCCAGCTTGGAGCGAACGACCTACACCGAACTGAGATACCTACAGCGTGAGCT
ATGAGAAAGCGCCACGCTTCCCGAAGGGAGAAAGGCGGACAGGTATCCGGTAAGCGGCAGGGTCGGAACA
GGAGAGCGCACGAGGGAGCTTCCAGGGGGAAACGCCTGGTATCTTTATAGTCCTGTCGGGTTTCGCCACC
TCTGACTTGAGCGTCGATTTTTGTGATGCTCGTCAGGGGGGCGGAGCCTATGGAAAAACGCCAGCAACGC
GGCCTTTTTACGGTTCCTGGCCTTTTGCTGGCCTTTTGCTCACATGTTCTTTCCTGCGTTATCCCCTGAT
TCTGTGGATAACCGTATTACCGCCTTTGAGTGAGCTGATACCGCTCGCCGCAGCCGAACGACCGAGCGCA
GCGAGTCAGTGAGCGAGGAAGCGGAAGAGCGCCCAATACGCAAACCGCCTCTCCCCGCGCGTTGGCCGAT
TCATTAATGCAGCTGGCACGACAGGTTTCCCGACTGGAAAGCGGGCAGTGAGCGCAACGCAATTAATGTG
AGTTAGCTCACTCATTAGGCACCCCAGGCTTTACACTTTATGCTTCCGGCTCGTATGTTGTGTGGAATTG
TGAGCGGATAACAATTTCACACAGGAAACAGCTATGACCATGATTACGCCAAGCGCGCAATTAACCCTCA
CTAAAGGGAACAAAAGCTGGAGCTGCAAGC
Features (pLannotate 1.2.2; 31 found; start..end, strand, type, name):
      5..231     +  promoter       RSV promoter: Rous sarcoma virus enhancer/promoter
    232..412     +  LTR            5' LTR (truncated): truncated 5' long terminal repeat (LTR) from HIV-1
    459..584     +  misc_feature   HIV-1 Ψ: packaging signal of human immunodeficiency virus type 1
    568..931     +  CDS            HIV-1 gag (fragment): gag protein from human immunodeficiency virus 1; gag
   1077..1310    +  misc_feature   RRE: The Rev response element (RRE) of HIV-1 allows for Rev-dependent mRNA export from the nucleus to the cytoplasm.
   1687..1713    +  CDS            Rev (fragment): human immunodeficiency virus 1 (HIV-1) Rev protein; rev; enhances nuclear export of unspliced and incompletely spliced viral mRNAs
   1720..1743    +  promoter       SV40 promoter (fragment): SV40 early promoter
   1744..1815    +  promoter       SV40 promoter (fragment): SV40 enhancer and early promoter
   1839..1974    +  rep_origin     SV40 ori: SV40 origin of replication
   2020..2616    +  CDS            PuroR (fragment): puromycin N-acetyltransferase; pac from Streptomyces; confers resistance to puromycin
   2665..2782    +  misc_feature   cPPT/CTS: central polypurine tract and central termination sequence of HIV-1
   2847..2913    +  CDS            small t antigen (fragment): SV40 (simian virus 40) small t antigen
   2920..4098    +  promoter       EF-1α promoter: strong constitutive promoter for human elongation factor EF-1α
   4115..5317    +  CDS            MEIS1: MEIS1_HUMAN - Experimental evidence at protein level: Swiss-Prot protein existence level 1. Acts as a transcriptional regulator of PAX6. Acts as a transcriptional activator of PF4 in complex with PBX1 or PBX2. Required for hematopoiesis, megakaryocyte lineage development and vascular patterning. May function as a cofactor for HOXA7 and HOXA9 in the induction of myeloid leukemias. From Homo sapiens (Human).
   5333..5386    +  promoter       U6 promoter (fragment): RNA polymerase III promoter for human U6 snRNA
   5428..6016    +  misc_feature   WPRE: woodchuck hepatitis virus posttranscriptional regulatory element
   6067..6086    +  misc_feature   cPPT/CTS (fragment): central polypurine tract and central termination sequence of HIV-1
   6088..6321    +  LTR            3' LTR (ΔU3): self-inactivating 3' long terminal repeat (LTR) from HIV-1
   6399..6520    +  polyA_signal   SV40 poly(A) signal: SV40 polyadenylation signal
   6560..6695    +  rep_origin     SV40 ori: SV40 origin of replication
   6716..6734    -  promoter       T7 promoter: promoter for bacteriophage T7 RNA polymerase
   6742..6897    +  CDS            lacZα (fragment): LacZα fragment of β-galactosidase; lacZ fragment
   6902..7330    +  rep_origin     f1 ori (sequence partly withheld): f1 bacteriophage origin of replication; arrow indicates direction of (+) strand synthesis
   7383..7487    +  promoter       AmpR promoter: bla
   7488..8348    +  CDS            AmpR: β-lactamase; bla; confers resistance to ampicillin, carbenicillin, and related antibiotics
   8519..9107    +  rep_origin     ori: high-copy-number ColE1/pMB1/pBR322/pUC origin of replication
   9290..9382    +  CDS            lacI (fragment): lac repressor; lacI; The lac repressor binds to the lac operator to inhibit transcription in E. coli. This inhibition can be relieved by adding lactose or isopropyl-β-D-thiogalactopyranoside (IPTG).
   9395..9416    +  protein_bind   CAP binding site: CAP binding activates transcription in the presence of cAMP. E. coli catabolite activator protein
   9431..9461    +  promoter       lac promoter: promoter for the E. coli lac operon
   9469..9485    +  protein_bind   lac operator: The lac repressor binds to the lac operator to inhibit transcription in E. coli. This inhibition can be relieved by adding lactose or isopropyl-β-D-thiogalactopyranoside (IPTG). lac repressor encoded by lacI
   9530..9548    +  promoter       T3 promoter: promoter for bacteriophage T3 RNA polymerase
