[The description below was written by a language model from this plasmid's Addgene catalogue record and pLannotate feature annotations shown in this document.]
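Description:
TFORF1933 is a lentiviral mammalian expression plasmid built on the pLX_TRC317 backbone and carrying a human MEIS2 open reading frame. It belongs to a barcoded transcription factor ORF collection designed for overexpression screens. It is propagated in E. coli through a high-copy ColE1/pUC-type origin with ampicillin resistance (AmpR), and the backbone also retains an f1 origin and remnants of a lac/T3/T7 cloning region. The depositor warns that the plasmid can recombine, as is common for LTR-containing vectors, and a recombination-reducing strain is recorded for growth.

The viral portion has a third-generation, self-inactivating layout. An RSV promoter drives a truncated HIV-1 5' LTR, followed by the Ψ packaging signal with a partial gag sequence, the RRE for Rev-dependent export of the genomic RNA, a cPPT/CTS, and a ΔU3 3' LTR with a downstream SV40 polyadenylation signal. Two expression units sit between the LTRs. An SV40 early promoter/origin drives puromycin N-acetyltransferase for selecting transduced cells. The strong constitutive EF-1α promoter drives the roughly 1.3 kb synthesized MEIS2 ORF (depositor reference NM_170677), and a WPRE follows to enhance transcript expression.

The automated annotation labels the ORF as MEIS1, most likely because of homology between these closely related TALE homeodomain proteins; the catalogue identifies it as MEIS2. The unique 24-bp barcode described in the record is not annotated in the feature table, so its position is not stated. The barcode allows this transcription factor to be identified in pooled screens, such as those assessing directed differentiation.
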