Addgene plasmid #142890: TFORF1933
Purpose: Lentiviral vector for overexpressing transcription factor ORFs with unique 24-bp barcodes. Barcodes facilitate identification of transcription factors in pooled screens.
Depositing lab: Feng Zhang. Depositing organization: Broad Institute. Publication: A transcription factor atlas of directed differentiation. Joung J, Ma S, Tay T, Geiger-Schuller KR, Kirchgatterer PC, Verdine VK, Guo B, Arias-Garcia MA, Allen WE, Singh A, Kuksenko O, Abudayyeh OO, Gootenberg JS, Fu Z, Macrae RK, Buenrostro JD, Regev A, Zhang F. Cell. 2023 Jan 5;186(1):209-229.e26. doi: 10.1016/j.cell.2022.11.026. PubMed 36608654.
Backbone
  Vector backbone: pLX_TRC317
  Backbone manufacturer: Broad Institute Genetic Perturbation Platform
  Backbone size w/o insert (bp): 8264
  Vector type: Mammalian Expression, Lentiviral
  Selectable markers: Puromycin
Growth in bacteria
  Bacterial resistance: Ampicillin, 100 μg/mL
  Growth temperature: 37°C
  Growth strain: NEB Stable
  Copy number: High Copy
Gene/Insert
  Gene/Insert name: MEIS2
  Species: H. sapiens (human)
  Insert size (bp): 1307
  Entrez Gene: MEIS2 (a.k.a. CPCMR, HsT18361, MRG1)
  Promoter: EF1a
  Cloning method: Unknown
  Sequencing primers: 5′ GGGTGGAGACTGAAGTTAGGCCAG; 3′ CACATAGCGTAAAAGGAGCAACATAG
Terms and licenses: Academic/Nonprofit Terms; Industry Terms: Not Available to Industry
Depositor comments: NM_170677,ENST00000424352 . The transcription factor ORF portion of this plasmid was synthesized by Genewiz. Please test multiple small colonies in case of plasmid recombination. To make this collection available in a timely manner, a portion of this collection was not fully sequenced by Addgene. If an Addgene verified full plasmid sequence is not available, please contact us prior to placing an order to request the full sequence.
How to cite: TFORF1933 was a gift from Feng Zhang (Addgene plasmid # 142890 ; http://n2t.net/addgene:142890 ; RRID:Addgene_142890)
