>Addgene plasmid #142890 | TFORF1933 | depositor partial sequence | sequence record 280808 | Insert
ACCGCCACCATGGCGCAAAGGTACGATGAGCTGCCCCATTACGGCGGGATGGACGGAGTAGGGGTTCCCG
CTTCCATGTACGGAGACCCTCACGCGCCGCGGCCGATCCCCCCGGTTCACCACCTGAACCACGGGCCGCC
GCTCCACGCCACACAGCACTACGGCGCGCACGCCCCGCACCCCAATGTCATGCCGGCCAGTATGGGATCC
GCTGTCAACGACGCCTTGAAGCGGGACAAGGACGCGATCTATGGGCACCCGTTGTTTCCTCTGTTAGCTC
TGGTCTTTGAGAAGTGCGAGCTGGCGACCTGCACTCCCCGGGAACCTGGAGTGGCTGGCGGAGACGTCTG
CTCCTCCGACTCCTTCAACGAGGACATCGCGGTCTTCGCCAAGCAGGTTCGCGCCGAAAAGCCACTTTTT
TCCTCAAATCCAGAGCTGGACAATTTGATGATACAAGCAATACAAGTACTAAGGTTTCATCTTTTGGAGT
TAGAAAAGGTCCACGAACTGTGCGATAACTTCTGCCACCGATACATTAGCTGTTTGAAGGGGAAAATGCC
CATCGACCTCGTCATTGATGAAAGAGACGGCAGCTCCAAGTCAGATCATGAAGAACTTTCAGGCTCCTCC
ACAAATCTCGCTGACCATAACCCTTCTTCTTGGCGAGACCACGATGATGCAACCTCAACCCACTCAGCAG
GCACCCCAGGGCCCTCCAGTGGGGGCCATGCTTCCCAGAGCGGAGACAACAGCAGTGAGCAAGGGGATGG
TTTAGACAACAGTGTAGCTTCACCTGGTACAGGTGACGATGATGATCCGGATAAGGACAAAAAACGCCAG
AAGAAAAGAGGCATTTTCCCCAAAGTAGCAACAAATATCATGAGAGCATGGCTCTTCCAGCATCTCACAC
ATCCGTACCCTTCCGAAGAGCAGAAGAAACAGTTAGCGCAAGACACAGGACTTACAATTCTCCAAGTAAA
CAACTGGTTTATTAATGCCAGAAGAAGAATAGTACAGCCCATGATTGACCAGTCAAATCGAGCAGGTTTT
CTTCTTGATCCTTCAGTGAGCCAAGGAGCAGCATATAGTCCAGAGGGTCAGCCCATGGGGAGCTTTGTGT
TGGATGGTCAGCAACACATGGGGATCCGGCCTGCAGGACCTATGAGTGGAATGGGCATGAATATGGGCAT
GGATGGGCAATGGCACTACATGTAGTAATGAACTAGTCCGTAACTTGAAAGTATTTCGATTTCTTGGCTT
TATATATCTTGTGGAAAGGACGATGGTGAGCAACGAGCCTCCAGTAA
