>Addgene plasmid #142890 | TFORF1933 | depositor partial sequence | sequence record 280809 | Barcode
TGGTGAGCAACGAGCCTCCAGTAA
